>Addgene plasmid #62787 | mTurquoise-MyosinIIB-C-18 | addgene full sequence | sequence record 339578 | Addgene NGS Result
CGTTACATAACTTACGGTAAATGGCCCGCCTGGCTGACCGCCCAACGACCCCCGCCCATTGACGTCAATA
ATGACGTATGTTCCCATAGTAACGCCAATAGGGACTTTCCATTGACGTCAATGGGTGGAGTATTTACGGT
AAACTGCCCACTTGGCAGTACATCAAGTGTATCATATGCCAAGTACGCCCCCTATTGACGTCAATGACGG
TAAATGGCCCGCCTGGCATTATGCCCAGTACATGACCTTATGGGACTTTCCTACTTGGCAGTACATCTAC
GTATTAGTCATCGCTATTACCATGGTGATGCGGTTTTGGCAGTACATCAATGGGCGTGGATAGCGGTTTG
ACTCACGGGGATTTCCAAGTCTCCACCCCATTGACGTCAATGGGAGTTTGTTTTGGCACCAAAATCAACG
GGACTTTCCAAAATGTCGTAACAACTCCGCCCCATTGACGCAAATGGGCGGTAGGCGTGTACGGTGGGAG
GTCTATATAAGCAGAGCTGGTTTAGTGAACCGTCAGATCCGCTAGCGCTACCGGTCGCCACCATGGTGAG
CAAGGGCGAGGAGCTGTTCACCGGGGTGGTGCCCATCCTGGTCGAGCTGGACGGCGACGTAAACGGCCAC
AAGTTCAGCGTGTCCGGCGAGGGCGAGGGCGATGCCACCTACGGCAAGCTGACCCTGAAGTTCATCTGCA
CCACCGGCAAGCTGCCCGTGCCCTGGCCCACCCTCGTGACCACCCTGTCCTGGGGCGTGCAGTGCTTCGC
CCGCTACCCCGACCACATGAAGCAGCACGACTTCTTCAAGTCCGCCATGCCCGAAGGCTACGTCCAGGAG
CGCACCATCTTCTTCAAGGACGACGGCAACTACAAGACCCGCGCCGAGGTGAAGTTCGAGGGCGACACCC
TGGTGAACCGCATCGAGCTGAAGGGCATCGACTTCAAGGAGGACGGCAACATCCTGGGGCACAAGCTGGA
GTACAACTACATCAGCGACAACGTCTATATCACCGCCGACAAGCAGAAGAACGGCATCAAGGCCAACTTC
AAGATCCGCCACAACATCGAGGACGGCGGCGTGCAGCTCGCCGACCACTACCAGCAGAACACCCCCATCG
GCGACGGCCCCGTGCTGCTGCCCGACAACCACTACCTGAGCACCCAGTCCAAGCTGAGCAAAGACCCCAA
CGAGAAGCGCGATCACATGGTCCTGCTGGAGTTCGTGACCGCCGCCGGGATCACTCTCGGCATGGACGAG
CTGTACAAGTCCGGAGGTAGCGCATCCAGTGGGGGTGCGTCAGGCAGTGGCAGCGGATCTGGCGCGCAGA
GAACTGGACTCGAGGATCCAGAGAGGTATCTCTTTGTGGACAGGGCTGTCATCTACAACCCTGCCACTCA
AGCTGATTGGACAGCTAAAAAGCTAGTGTGGATTCCATCAGAACGCCATGGTTTTGAGGCAGCTAGTATC
AAAGAAGAACGGGGAGATGAAGTTATGGTGGAGTTGGCAGAGAATGGAAAGAAAGCAATGGTCAACAAAG
ATGATATTCAGAAGATGAACCCACCTAAGTTTTCCAAGGTGGAGGATATGGCAGAATTGACATGCTTGAA
TGAAGCTTCCGTTTTACATAATCTGAAGGATCGCTACTATTCAGGACTAATCTATACTTATTCTGGACTC
TTCTGTGTAGTTATAAACCCTTACAAGAATCTTCCAATTTACTCTGAGAATATTATTGAAATGTACAGAG
GGAAGAAGCGTCATGAGATGCCTCCACACATCTATGCTATATCTGAATCTGCTTACAGATGCATGCTTCA
AGATCGTGAGGACCAGTCAATTCTTTGCACGGGTGAGTCAGGTGCTGGGAAGACAGAAAATACAAAGAAA
GTTATTCAGTACCTTGCCCATGTTGCTTCTTCACATAAAGGAAGAAAGGACCATAATATTCCTGGGGAAC
TTGAACGGCAGCTTTTGCAAGCAAATCCAATTCTGGAATCATTTGGAAATGCGAAGACTGTGAAAAATGA
TAACTCATCTCGTTTTGGCAAATTTATTCGGATCAACTTTGATGTAACTGGCTATATCGTTGGGGCCAAC
ATTGAAACATACCTTCTGGAAAAGTCTCGTGCTGTTCGTCAAGCAAAAGATGAACGTACTTTTCATATCT
TTTACCAGTTGTTATCTGGAGCAGGAGAACACCTAAAGTCTGATTTGCTTCTTGAAGGATTTAATAACTA
CAGGTTTCTCTCCAATGGCTATATTCCTATTCCGGGACAGCAAGACAAAGATAATTTCCAGGAGACCATG
GAAGCAATGCACATAATGGGCTTCTCCCATGAAGAGATTCTGTCAATGCTTAAAGTAGTATCTTCAGTGC
TACAGTTTGGAAATATTTCTTTCAAAAAGGAGAGAAATACTGATCAAGCTTCCATGCCAGAAAATACAGT
TGCGCAGAAGCTCTGCCATCTTCTTGGGATGAATGTGATGGAGTTTACTCGGGCCATCCTGACTCCCCGG
ATCAAGGTCGGCCGAGACTATGTGCAAAAAGCCCAGACCAAAGAACAGGCAGATTTTGCAGTAGAAGCAT
TGGCAAAAGCTACCTATGAGCGGCTCTTTCGCTGGCTCGTTCATCGCATCAATAAAGCTCTGGATAGGAC
CAAACGTCAGGGAGCATCTTTCATTGGAATCCTGGATATTGCTGGATTTGAAATTTTTGAGCTGAACTCC
TTTGAACAACTTTGCATCAACTACACCAATGAGAAGCTGCAGCAGCTGTTCAACCACACCATGTTTATCC
TAGAACAAGAGGAATACCAGCGCGAAGGCATCGAGTGGAACTTCATCGATTTCGGGCTGGATCTGCAGCC
ATGCATCGACCTAATAGAGAGACCTGCGAACCCTCCTGGTGTACTGGCCCTTTTGGATGAAGAATGCTGG
TTCCCTAAAGCCACAGATAAAACCTTTGTTGAAAAACTGGTTCAAGAGCAAGGTTCCCACTCCAAGTTTC
AGAAACCTCGACAATTAAAAGACAAAGCTGATTTTTGCATTATACATTATGCAGGGAAGGTGGACTATAA
GGCAGATGAGTGGCTGATGAAGAATATGGACCCCCTGAATGACAACGTGGCCACCCTTTTGCACCAGTCA
TCAGACAGATTTGTGGCAGAGCTTTGGAAAGATGTGGACCGTATCGTGGGTCTGGATCAAGTCACTGGTA
TGACTGAGACAGCTTTTGGCTCCGCATATAAAACCAAGAAGGGCATGTTTCGTACCGTTGGGCAACTCTA
CAAAGAATCTCTCACCAAGCTGATGGCAACTCTCCGAAACACCAACCCTAACTTTGTTCGTTGTATCATT
CCAAATCACGAGAAGAGGGCTGGAAAATTGGATCCACACCTAGTCCTAGATCAGCTTCGCTGTAATGGTG
TCCTGGAAGGGATCCGAATCTGTCGCCAGGGCTTCCCTAACCGAATAGTTTTCCAGGAATTCAGACAGAG
ATATGAGATCCTAACTCCAAATGCTATTCCTAAAGGTTTTATGGATGGTAAACAGGCCTGTGAACGAATG
ATCCGGGCTTTAGAATTGGACCCAAACTTGTACAGAATTGGACAGAGCAAGATATTTTTCAGAGCTGGAG
TTCTGGCACACTTAGAGGAAGAAAGAGATTTAAAAATCACCGATATCATTATCTTCTTCCAGGCCGTTTG
CAGAGGTTACCTGGCCAGAAAGGCCTTTGCCAAGAAGCAGCAGCAACTAAGTGCCTTAAAGGTCTTGCAG
CGGAACTGTGCCGCGTACCTGAAATTACGGCACTGGCAGTGGTGGCGAGTCTTCACAAAGGTGAAGCCGC
TTCTACAAGTGACTCGCCAGGAGGAAGAACTTCAGGCCAAAGATGAAGAGCTGTTGAAGGTGAAGGAGAA
GCAGACAAAGGTGGAAGGAGAGCTGGAGGAGATGGAGCGGAAGCACCAGCAGCTTTTAGAAGAGAAGAAT
ATCCTTGCAGAACAACTACAAGCAGAGACTGAGCTCTTTGCTGAAGCAGAAGAGATGAGGGCAAGACTTG
CTGCTAAAAAGCAGGAATTAGAAGAGATTCTACATGACTTGGAGTCTAGGGTTGAAGAAGAAGAAGAAAG
AAACCAAATCCTCCAAAATGAAAAGAAAAAAATGCAAGCACATATTCAGGACCTGGAAGAACAGCTAGAC
GAGGAGGAAGGGGCTCGGCAAAAGCTGCAGCTGGAAAAGGTGACAGCAGAGGCCAAGATCAAGAAGATGG
AAGAGGAGATTCTGCTTCTCGAGGACCAAAATTCCAAGTTCATCAAAGAAAAGAAACTCATGGAAGATCG
CATTGCTGAGTGTTCCTCTCAGCTGGCTGAAGAGGAAGAAAAGGCGAAAAACTTGGCCAAAATCAGGAAT
AAGCAAGAAGTGATGATCTCAGATCTAGAAGAACGCTTAAAGAAGGAAGAAAAGACTCGTCAGGAACTGG
AAAAGGCCAAAAGAAAACTCGACGGGGAGACGACCGACCTGCAGGACCAGATCGCAGAGCTGCAGGCGCA
GATTGATGAGCTCAAGCTGCAGCTGGCCAAGAAGGAGGAGGAGCTGCAGGGCGCACTGGCCAGAGGTGAT
GATGAAACACTCCATAAGAACAATGCCCTTAAAGTTGTGCGAGAGCTACAAGCCCAAATTGCTGAACTTC
AGGAAGACTTTGAATCCGAGAAGGCTTCACGGAACAAGGCCGAAAAGCAGAAAAGGGACTTGAGTGAGGA
ACTGGAAGCTCTGAAAACAGAGCTGGAGGACACGCTGGACACCACGGCAGCCCAGCAGGAACTACGTACA
AAACGTGAACAAGAAGTGGCAGAGCTGAAGAAAGCTCTTGAGGAGGAAACTAAGAACCATGAAGCTCAAA
TCCAGGACATGAGACAAAGACACGCAACAGCCCTGGAGGAGCTCTCAGAGCAGCTGGAACAGGCCAAGCG
GTTCAAAGCAAATCTAGAGAAGAACAAGCAGGGCCTGGAGACAGATAACAAGGAGCTGGCGTGTGAGGTG
AAGGTCCTGCAGCAGGTCAAGGCTGAGTCTGAGCACAAGAGGAAGAAGCTCGACGCGCAGGTCCAGGAGC
TCCATGCCAAGGTCTCTGAAGGCGACAGGCTCAGGGTGGAGCTGGCGGAGAAAGCAAGTAAGCTGCAGAA
TGAGCTAGATAATGTCTCCACCCTTCTGGAAGAAGCAGAGAAGAAGGGTATTAAATTTGCTAAGGATGCA
GCTAGTCTTGAGTCTCAACTACAGGATACACAGGAGCTTCTTCAGGAGGAGACACGCCAGAAACTAAACC
TGAGCAGTCGGATCCGGCAGCTGGAAGAGGAGAAGAACAGTCTTCAGGAGCAGCAGGAGGAGGAGGAGGA
GGCCAGGAAGAACCTGGAGAAGCAAGTGCTGGCCCTGCAGTCCCAGTTGGCTGATACCAAGAAGAAAGTA
GATGACGACCTGGGAACAATTGAAAGTCTGGAAGAAGCCAAGAAGAAGCTTCTGAAGGACGCGGAGGCCC
TGAGCCAGCGCCTGGAGGAGAAGGCACTGGCGTATGACAAACTGGAGAAGACCAAGAACCGCCTGCAGCA
GGAGCTGGACGACCTCACGGTGGACCTGGACCACCAGCGCCAGGTCGCCTCCAACTTGGAGAAGAAGCAG
AAGAAGTTTGACCAGCTGTTAGCAGAAGAGAAGAGCATCTCTGCTCGCTATGCCGAAGAGCGGGACCGGG
CCGAAGCCGAGGCCAGAGAGAAAGAAACCAAAGCCCTGTCACTGGCCCGGGCCCTCGAGGAAGCCCTGGA
GGCCAAGGAGGAGTTTGAGAGGCAGAACAAGCAGCTCCGAGCAGACATGGAAGACCTCATGAGCTCCAAA
GATGATGTGGGAAAAAACGTTCACGAACTTGAAAAATCCAAACGGGCCCTAGAGCAGCAGGTGGAGGAAA
TGAGGACCCAGCTGGAGGAGCTGGAAGACGAACTCCAGGCCACGGAAGATGCCAAGCTTCGTCTGGAGGT
CAACATGCAGGCCATGAAGGCGCAGTTCGAGAGAGACCTGCAAACCAGGGATGAGCAGAATGAAGAGAAG
AAGCGGCTGCTGATCAAACAGGTGCGGGAGCTCGAGGCGGAGCTGGAGGATGAGAGGAAACAGCGGGCGC
TTGCTGTAGCTTCAAAGAAAAAGATGGAGATAGACCTGAAGGACCTCGAAGCCCAAATCGAGGCTGCGAA
CAAAGCTCGGGATGAGGTGATTAAGCAGCTCCGCAAGCTCCAGGCTCAGATGAAGGATTACCAACGTGAA
TTAGAAGAAGCTCGTGCATCCAGAGATGAGATTTTTGCTCAATCCAAAGAGAGTGAAAAGAAATTGAAGA
GTCTGGAAGCAGAAATCCTTCAATTGCAGGAGGAACTTGCCTCATCTGAGCGAGCCCGCCGACACGCCGA
GCAGGAGAGAGATGAGCTGGCGGACGAGATCACCAACAGCGCCTCTGGCAAGTCCGCGCTGCTGGATGAG
AAGCGGCGTCTGGAAGCTCGGATCGCACAGCTGGAGGAGGAGCTGGAAGAGGAGCAGAGCAACATGGAGC
TGCTCAACGACCGCTTCCGCAAGACCACTCTACAGGTGGACACACTGAACGCCGAGCTAGCAGCCGAGCG
CAGCGCCGCCCAGAAGAGTGACAATGCACGCCAGCAACTGGAGCGGCAGAACAAGGAGCTGAAGGCCAAG
CTGCAGGAACTCGAGGGTGCTGTCAAGTCTAAGTTCAAGGCCACCATCTCAGCCCTGGAGGCCAAGATTG
GGCAGCTGGAGGAGCAGCTTGAGCAGGAAGCCAAGGAACGAGCAGCCGCCAACAAATTAGTCCGTCGCAC
TGAGAAGAAGCTGAAAGAAATCTTCATGCAGGTTGAGGATGAGCGTCGACACGCGGACCAGTATAAAGAG
CAGATGGAGAAGGCCAACGCTCGGATGAAGCAGCTTAAACGCCAGCTGGAGGAAGCAGAAGAAGAAGCGA
CGCGTGCCAACGCATCTCGGCGTAAACTCCAGCGGGAACTGGATGATGCCACCGAGGCCAACGAGGGCCT
GAGCCGCGAGGTCAGCACCCTGAAGAACCGGCTGAGGCGGGGTGGCCCCATCAGCTTCTCTTCCAGCCGA
TCTGGCCGGCGCCAGCTGCACCTTGAAGGAGCTTCCCTGGAGCTCTCCGACGATGACACAGAAAGTAAGA
CCAGTGATGTCAACGAGACGCAGCCACCCCAGTCAGAGTAAGGTACCGCGGGCCCGGGATCCACCGGATC
TAGATAACTGATCATAATCAGCCATACCACATTTGTAGAGGTTTTACTTGCTTTAAAAAACCTCCCACAC
CTCCCCCTGAACCTGAAACATAAAATGAATGCAATTGTTGTTGTTAACTTGTTTATTGCAGCTTATAATG
GTTACAAATAAAGCAATAGCATCACAAATTTCACAAATAAAGCATTTTTTTCACTGCATTCTAGTTGTGG
TTTGTCCAAACTCATCAATGTATCTTAACGCGTAAATTGTAAGCGTTAATATTTTGTTAAAATTCGCGTT
AAATTTTTGTTAAATCAGCTCATTTTTTAACCAATAGGCCGAAATCGGCAAAATCCCTTATAAATCAAAA
GAATAGACCGAGATAGGGT
[37 nt withheld, positions 7650-7686]
AAAGAACGTGGACTCCAACGTCAAAGG
[49 nt withheld, positions 7714-7762]
T
[91 nt withheld, positions 7764-7854]
G
[124 nt withheld, positions 7856-7979]
CAGGTGGCACTTTTCGGGGAAATGTGCGCGGAACCCCTATTTGTTTATTTTTCTAAATACATTCAAATAT
GTATCCGCTCATGAGACAATAACCCTGATAAATGCTTCAATAATATTGAAAAAGGAAGAGTCCTGAGGCG
GAAAGAACCAGCTGTGGAATGTGTGTCAGTTAGGGTGTGGAAAGTCCCCAGGCTCCCCAGCAGGCAGAAG
TATGCAAAGCATGCATCTCAATTAGTCAGCAACCAGGTGTGGAAAGTCCCCAGGCTCCCCAGCAGGCAGA
AGTATGCAAAGCATGCATCTCAATTAGTCAGCAACCATAGTCCCGCCCCTAACTCCGCCCATCCCGCCCC
TAACTCCGCCCAGTTCCGCCCATTCTCCGCCCCATGGCTGACTAATTTTTTTTATTTATGCAGAGGCCGA
GGCCGCCTCGGCCTCTGAGCTATTCCAGAAGTAGTGAGGAGGCTTTTTTGGAGGCCTAGGCTTTTGCAAA
GATCGATCAAGAGACAGGATGAGGATCGTTTCGCATGATTGAACAAGATGGATTGCACGCAGGTTCTCCG
GCCGCTTGGGTGGAGAGGCTATTCGGCTATGACTGGGCACAACAGACAATCGGCTGCTCTGATGCCGCCG
TGTTCCGGCTGTCAGCGCAGGGGCGCCCGGTTCTTTTTGTCAAGACCGACCTGTCCGGTGCCCTGAATGA
ACTGCAAGACGAGGCAGCGCGGCTATCGTGGCTGGCCACGACGGGCGTTCCTTGCGCAGCTGTGCTCGAC
GTTGTCACTGAAGCGGGAAGGGACTGGCTGCTATTGGGCGAAGTGCCGGGGCAGGATCTCCTGTCATCTC
ACCTTGCTCCTGCCGAGAAAGTATCCATCATGGCTGATGCAATGCGGCGGCTGCATACGCTTGATCCGGC
TACCTGCCCATTCGACCACCAAGCGAAACATCGCATCGAGCGAGCACGTACTCGGATGGAAGCCGGTCTT
GTCGATCAGGATGATCTGGACGAAGAGCATCAGGGGCTCGCGCCAGCCGAACTGTTCGCCAGGCTCAAGG
CGAGCATGCCCGACGGCGAGGATCTCGTCGTGACCCATGGCGATGCCTGCTTGCCGAATATCATGGTGGA
AAATGGCCGCTTTTCTGGATTCATCGACTGTGGCCGGCTGGGTGTGGCGGACCGCTATCAGGACATAGCG
TTGGCTACCCGTGATATTGCTGAAGAGCTTGGCGGCGAATGGGCTGACCGCTTCCTCGTGCTTTACGGTA
TCGCCGCTCCCGATTCGCAGCGCATCGCCTTCTATCGCCTTCTTGACGAGTTCTTCTGAGCGGGACTCTG
GGGTTCGAAATGACCGACCAAGCGACGCCCAACCTGCCATCACGAGATTTCGATTCCACCGCCGCCTTCT
ATGAAAGGTTGGGCTTCGGAATCGTTTTCCGGGACGCCGGCTGGATGATCCTCCAGCGCGGGGATCTCAT
GCTGGAGTTCTTCGCCCACCCTAGGGGGAGGCTAACTGAAACACGGAAGGAGACAATACCGGAAGGAACC
CGCGCTATGACGGCAATAAAAAGACAGAATAAAACGCACGGTGTTGGGTCGTTTGTTCATAAACGCGGGG
TTCGGTCCCAGGGCTGGCACTCTGTCGATACCCCACCGAGACCCCATTGGGGCCAATACGCCCGCGTTTC
TTCCTTTTCCCCACCCCACCCCCCAAGTTCGGGTGAAGGCCCAGGGCTCGCAGCCAACGTCGGGGCGGCA
GGCCCTGCCATAGCCTCAGGTTACTCATATATACTTTAGATTGATTTAAAACTTCATTTTTAATTTAAAA
GGATCTAGGTGAAGATCCTTTTTGATAATCTCATGACCAAAATCCCTTAACGTGAGTTTTCGTTCCACTG
AGCGTCAGACCCCGTAGAAAAGATCAAAGGATCTTCTTGAGATCCTTTTTTTCTGCGCGTAATCTGCTGC
TTGCAAACAAAAAAACCACCGCTACCAGCGGTGGTTTGTTTGCCGGATCAAGAGCTACCAACTCTTTTTC
CGAAGGTAACTGGCTTCAGCAGAGCGCAGATACCAAATACTGTTCTTCTAGTGTAGCCGTAGTTAGGCCA
CCACTTCAAGAACTCTGTAGCACCGCCTACATACCTCGCTCTGCTAATCCTGTTACCAGTGGCTGCTGCC
AGTGGCGATAAGTCGTGTCTTACCGGGTTGGACTCAAGACGATAGTTACCGGATAAGGCGCAGCGGTCGG
GCTGAACGGGGGGTTCGTGCACACAGCCCAGCTTGGAGCGAACGACCTACACCGAACTGAGATACCTACA
GCGTGAGCTATGAGAAAGCGCCACGCTTCCCGAAGGGAGAAAGGCGGACAGGTATCCGGTAAGCGGCAGG
GTCGGAACAGGAGAGCGCACGAGGGAGCTTCCAGGGGGAAACGCCTGGTATCTTTATAGTCCTGTCGGGT
TTCGCCACCTCTGACTTGAGCGTCGATTTTTGTGATGCTCGTCAGGGGGGCGGAGCCTATGGAAAAACGC
CAGCAACGCGGCCTTTTTACGGTTCCTGGCCTTTTGCTGGCCTTTTGCTCACATGTTCTTTCCTGCGTTA
TCCCCTGATTCTGTGGATAACCGTATTACCGCCATGCATTAGTTATTAATAGTAATCAATTACGGGGTCA
TTAGTTCATAGCCCATATATGGAGTTCCG
Features (pLannotate 1.2.2; 15 found; start..end, strand, type, name):
      1..304     +  enhancer       CMV enhancer: human cytomegalovirus immediate early enhancer
    305..508     +  promoter       CMV promoter: human cytomegalovirus (CMV) immediate early promoter
    553..1269    +  CDS            mTurquoise: mTurquoise is a basic (constitutively fluorescent) cyan fluorescent protein published in 2010, derived from Aequorea victoria. It has low acid sensitivity.
   1324..7248    +  CDS            MYH10: MYH10_HUMAN - Experimental evidence at protein level: Swiss-Prot protein existence level 1. Cellular myosin that appears to play a role in cytokinesis, cell shape, and specialized functions such as secretion and capping. Involved with LARP6 in the stabilization of type I collagen mRNAs for CO1A1 and CO1A2. During cell spreading, plays an important role in cytoskeleton reorganization, focal contacts formation (in the central part but not the margins of spreading cells), and lamellipodial extension; this function is mechanically antagonized by MYH9. From Homo sapiens (Human).
   7252..7277    +  misc_feature   MCS (fragment): multiple cloning site
   7289..7373    +  CDS            large T antigen (fragment): large T antigen from SV40 (simian virus 40)
   7396..7517    +  polyA_signal   SV40 poly(A) signal: SV40 polyadenylation signal
   7551..7979    -  rep_origin     f1 ori (sequence partly withheld): f1 bacteriophage origin of replication; arrow indicates direction of (+) strand synthesis
   8006..8110    +  promoter       AmpR promoter: bla
   8112..8469    +  promoter       SV40 promoter: SV40 enhancer and early promoter
   8504..9298    +  CDS            NeoR/KanR: aminoglycoside phosphotransferase from Tn5; aph(3')-II (or nptII); confers resistance to neomycin, kanamycin, and G418 (Geneticin®)
   9319..9471    +  CDS            ble (fragment): BLE_KLEPN - Experimental evidence at protein level: Swiss-Prot protein existence level 1. Binding protein with a strong affinity to the bleomycin family of antibiotics. Binds to CL990; an antimitotic-antibiotic compound. From Klebsiella pneumoniae.
   9530..9577    +  polyA_signal   HSV TK poly(A) signal: herpes simplex virus thymidine kinase polyadenylation signal (Cole and Stacy, 1985)
   9906..10494   +  rep_origin     ori: high-copy-number ColE1/pMB1/pBR322/pUC origin of replication
  10609..10668   +  enhancer       CMV enhancer (fragment): human cytomegalovirus immediate early enhancer
