[The description below was written by a language model from this plasmid's Addgene catalogue record and pLannotate feature annotations shown in this document.]
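Description:
mTurquoise-MyosinIIB-C-18 is a mammalian expression plasmid of about 10.7 kb, built on a C1-type fluorescent protein cloning vector, that produces human non-muscle myosin heavy chain IIB (MYH10) fused at its N terminus to the cyan fluorescent protein mTurquoise. The human cytomegalovirus immediate early enhancer and promoter drive a single open reading frame in which the mTurquoise coding sequence comes first, followed after a short linker region by the roughly 5.9 kb MYH10 coding sequence, recorded as carrying no mutations. A remnant of the multiple cloning site and an SV40 polyadenylation signal lie downstream. The short "large T antigen" fragment annotated just before the poly(A) signal most likely reflects the SV40-derived sequence of this terminator region rather than an expressed product.

The backbone carries a high-copy ColE1/pUC-type origin for propagation in E. coli and an f1 phage origin. A single Tn5 aminoglycoside phosphotransferase gene (NeoR/KanR) serves both hosts. The bacterial bla (AmpR) promoter drives it to give kanamycin resistance in bacteria, while the adjacent SV40 enhancer/early promoter drives it in mammalian cells for G418 selection of stable transfectants, with an HSV TK polyadenylation signal ending the unit. The small ble fragment after the marker appears to be a leftover of the Tn5 region and not a functional resistance gene.

The construct is intended as a cytoskeletal localization marker, allowing myosin IIB-containing structures to be visualised by fluorescence microscopy in transfected mammalian cells using cyan excitation and emission (recorded as 434 and 474 nm).
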