Addgene plasmid #62787: mTurquoise-MyosinIIB-C-18
Purpose: Localization: Cytoskeleton, C1 Cloning Vector, Excitation:434, Emission:474
Depositing lab: Michael Davidson. Depositing organization: Florida State University, Tallahassee.
Backbone
  Vector backbone: C1 Cloning Vector
  Vector type: Mammalian Expression
  Selectable markers: Neomycin (select with G418)
Growth in bacteria
  Bacterial resistance: Kanamycin, 50 μg/mL
  Growth temperature: 37°C
  Growth strain: DH5alpha
  Copy number: High Copy
Gene/Insert
  Gene/Insert name: MyosinIIB
  Species: H. sapiens (human)
  Mutation: none
  Entrez Gene: MYH10 (a.k.a. NMMHC-IIB, NMMHCB)
  Promoter: CMV
  Tag / fusion protein: mTurquoise (N terminal on backbone)
  Cloning method: Unknown
  Sequencing primers: 5′ CMV-F; 3′ SV40pA-R
Terms and licenses: Academic/Nonprofit Terms; Industry Terms
How to cite: mTurquoise-MyosinIIB-C-18 was a gift from Michael Davidson (Addgene plasmid # 62787 ; http://n2t.net/addgene:62787 ; RRID:Addgene_62787)
